>Addgene plasmid #63566 | pCDNA3.1-Flag-H2A K13R | depositor partial sequence | sequence record 105696 | Insert DNA Sequence
CCATGGACTACAAGGACGACGATGACAAGGTACCTAGGATCCAGTCGGGACGTGGCAAGCAGGGCGGCAA
AGCTCGCGCCAGGGCCAAGACCCGCTCTTCTCGGGCCGGGCTTCAGTTTCCCGTAGGCCGAGTGCATCGC
CTGCTCCGCAAAGGCAACTATGCGGAGCGGGTCGGTGCTGGAGCGCCGGTGTACCTGGCGGCGGTGCTGG
AGTACCTGACCGCCGAGATCCTGGAGCTGGCTGGCAACGCGGCCCGCGACAACAAGAAGACTCGCATCAT
CCCGCGTCACCTCCAGCTGGCCATCCGCAACGATGAGGAGCTCAACAAGCTTCTGGGCAAAGTCACCATC
GCACAGGGTGGCGTCCTGCCCAACATCCAGGCCGTGCTACTGCCCAAGAAGACCGAGAGCCACCACAAGG
CCAAGGGCAAGTAACAGATATC
