>Addgene plasmid #63566 | pCDNA3.1-Flag-H2A K13R | addgene partial sequence | sequence record 107070 | CMV-F 5'-CGCAAATGGGCGGTAGGCGTG-3'
CTACTAGAGAACCCACTGCTTACTGGCTTATCGAAATTAATACGACTCACTATAGGGAGACCCAAGCTGG
CTAGCGTTTAAACTTAAGCTTACCATGGACTACAAGGACGACGATGACAAGGTACCTAGGATCCAGTCGG
GACGTGGCAAGCAGGGCGGCAAAGCTCGCGCCAGGGCCAAGACCCGCTCTTCTCGGGCCGGGCTTCAGTT
TCCCGTAGGCCGAGTGCATCGCCTGCTCCGCAAAGGCAACTATGCGGAGCGGGTCGGTGCTGGAGCGCCG
GTGTACCTGGCGGCGGTGCTGGAGTACCTGACCGCCGAGATCCTGGAGCTGGCTGGCAACGCGGCCCGCG
ACAACAAGAAGACTCGCATCATCCCGCGTCACCTCCAGCTGGCCATCCGCAACGATGAGGAGCTCAACAA
GCTTCTGGGCAAAGTCACCATCGCACAGGGTGGCGTCCTGCCCAACATCCAGGCCGTGCTACTGCCCAAG
AAGACCGAGAGCCACCACAAGGCCAAGGGCAAGTAACAGATATCCAGCACAGTGGCGGCCGCTCGAGTCT
AGAGGGCCCGTTTAAACCCGCTGATCAGCCTCGACTGTGCCTTCTAGTTGCCAGCCATCTGTTG
