>Addgene plasmid #63566 | pCDNA3.1-Flag-H2A K13R | addgene partial sequence | sequence record 107071 | BGH-rev 5'-TAGAAGGCACAGTCGAGG-3'
TGTGCTGGATATCTGTTACTTGCCCTTGGCCTTGTGGTGGCTCTCGGTCTTCTTGGGCAGTAGCACGGCC
TGGATGTTGGGCAGGACGCCACCCTGTGCGATGGTGACTTTGCCCAGAAGCTTGTTGAGCTCCTCATCGT
TGCGGATGGCCAGCTGGAGGTGACGCGGGATGATGCGAGTCTTCTTGTTGTCGCGGGCCGCGTTGCCAGC
CAGCTCCAGGATCTCGGCGGTCAGGTACTCCAGCACCGCCGCCAGGTACACCGGCGCTCCAGCACCGACC
CGCTCCGCATAGTTGCCTTTGCGGAGCAGGCGATGCACTCGGCCTACGGGAAACTGAAGCCCGGCCCGAG
AAGAGCGGGTCTTGGCCCTGGCGCGAGCTTTGCCGCCCTGCTTGCCACGTCCCGACTGGATCCTAGGTAC
CTTGTCATCGTCGTCCTTGTAGTCCATGGTAAGCTTAAGTTTAAACGCTAGCCAGCTTGGGTCTCCCTAT
AGTGAGTCGTATTAATTTCGATAAGCCAGTAAGCAGTGGGTTCTCTAGTTAGCCAGAGAGCTCTGCTTAT
ATAGACCTCCCACCGTACACGCCTACCGCCCATTTGCGTCAATGGGGCGGAGTTGTTACGACA
