[The description below was written by a language model from this plasmid's Addgene catalogue record.]
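Description:
pCDNA3.1-Flag-H2A K13R is a mammalian expression plasmid built on the pcDNA3.1 backbone. It carries a human histone H2A coding sequence (annotated to the H2AC20/HIST2H2AC gene, insert of about 394 bp) in which lysine 13 has been replaced by arginine. The insert sits between BamHI and EcoRV sites, both retained, and is transcribed from the CMV promoter, a strong constitutive viral promoter suited to transient or stable expression in cultured mammalian cells. A Flag epitope with a short linker is fused to the N terminus of the histone, so the mutant protein can be detected or immunoprecipitated with anti-Flag antibodies and distinguished from endogenous H2A. The plasmid is propagated in E. coli under ampicillin selection; the copy number is listed as unknown. No feature table was supplied, so other backbone elements are not documented here, such as the polyadenylation signal, the origins of replication or any mammalian selection marker. The use of a BGH reverse sequencing primer is consistent with the bovine growth hormone terminator region usual for this vector family.

The lysine-to-arginine change preserves the positive charge at position 13 but removes the amine that accepts ubiquitin, making that residue non-ubiquitinatable. The associated study concerns RNF168-mediated ubiquitination of lysines 13–15 on H2A and H2AX in DNA damage signalling. The construct therefore serves as a point-mutant tool for mapping which N-terminal lysine is modified and for testing the consequences of losing that site, presumably in comparison with wild-type or other mutant versions of tagged H2A.
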