Addgene plasmid #63566: pCDNA3.1-Flag-H2A K13R
Purpose: Expression of human H2A with K13R tagged with Flag
Depositing lab: Titia Sixma. Depositing organization: Netherlands Cancer Institute. Publication: RNF168 ubiquitinates K13-15 on H2A/H2AX to drive DNA damage signaling. Mattiroli F, Vissers JH, van Dijk WJ, Ikpa P, Citterio E, Vermeulen W, Marteijn JA, Sixma TK. Cell. 2012 Sep 14;150(6):1182-95. doi: 10.1016/j.cell.2012.08.005. PubMed 22980979.
Backbone
  Vector backbone: pcDNA3.1
  Vector type: Mammalian Expression
Growth in bacteria
  Bacterial resistance: Ampicillin, 100 μg/mL
  Growth temperature: 37°C
  Growth strain: DH5alpha
  Copy number: Unknown
Gene/Insert
  Gene/Insert name: H2A
  Species: H. sapiens (human)
  Insert size (bp): 394
  Mutation: Lysine at 13 is now Arginine
  Entrez Gene: H2AC20 (a.k.a. H2A, H2A-GL101, H2A/q, H2AFQ, HIST2H2AC)
  Promoter: CMV
  Tag / fusion protein: Flag (MDYKDDDDKVPRIQ) (N terminal on insert)
  Cloning method: Restriction Enzyme; 5′ cloning site BamHi (not destroyed); 3′ cloning site EcoRV (not destroyed)
  Sequencing primers: 5′ CMV-F; 3′ BGH-rev
Terms and licenses: Academic/Nonprofit Terms; Industry Terms: Not Available to Industry
How to cite: pCDNA3.1-Flag-H2A K13R was a gift from Titia Sixma (Addgene plasmid # 63566 ; http://n2t.net/addgene:63566 ; RRID:Addgene_63566)
